>Addgene plasmid #135074 | pLVX-puro-cOVA-IRES-BFP | addgene full sequence | sequence record 266791 | Addgene NGS Result
CCGGGATCCCAATTGCTCGAGCGGGATCAATTCCGCCCCCCCCCTAACGTTACTGGCCGAAGCCGCTTGG
AATAAGGCCGGTGTGCGTTTGTCTATATGTTATTTTCCACCATATTGCCGTCTTTTGGCAATGTGAGGGC
CCGGAAACCTGGCCCTGTCTTCTTGACGAGCATTCCTAGGGGTCTTTCCCCTCTCGCCAAAGGAATGCAA
GGTCTGTTGAATGTCGTGAAGGAAGCAGTTCCTCTGGAAGCTTCTTGAAGACAAACAACGTCTGTAGCGA
CCCTTTGCAGGCAGCGGAACCCCCCACCTGGCGACAGGTGCCTCTGCGGCCAAAAGCCACGTGTATAAGA
TACACCTGCAAAGGCGGCACAACCCCAGTGCCACGTTGTGAGTTGGATAGTTGTGGAAAGAGTCAAATGG
CTCTCCTCAAGCGTATTCAACAAGGGGCTGAAGGATGCCCAGAAGGTACCCCATTGTATGGGATCTGATC
TGGGGCCTCGGTGCACATGCTTTACATGTGTTTAGTCGAGGTTAAAAAAACGTCTAGGCCCCCCGAACCA
CGGGGACGTGGTTTTCCTTTGAAAAACACGATAATACCATGGTGAGCAAGGGCGAGGAGCTGTTCACCGG
GGTGGTGCCCATCCTGGTCGAGCTGGACGGCGACGTAAACGGCCACAAGTTCAGCGTGAGGGGCGAGGGC
GAGGGCGATGCCACCAACGGCAAGCTGACCCTGAAGTTCATCTGCACCACCGGCAAGCTGCCCGTGCCCT
GGCCCACCCTCGTGACCACCCTGAGCCACGGCGTGCAGTGCTTCGCCCGCTACCCCGACCACATGAAGCA
GCACGACTTCTTCAAGTCCGCCATGCCCGAAGGCTACGTCCAGGAGCGCACCATCTTCTTCAAGGACGAC
GGCACCTACAAGACCCGCGCCGAGGTGAAGTTCGAGGGCGACACCCTGGTGAACCGCATCGAGCTGAAGG
GCGTCGACTTCAAGGAGGACGGCAACATCCTGGGGCACAAGCTGGAGTACAACTTCAACAGCCACAACAT
CTATATCATGGCCGTCAAGCAGAAGAACGGCATCAAGGTGAACTTCAAGATCCGCCACAACGTGGAGGAC
GGCAGCGTGCAGCTCGCCGACCACTACCAGCAGAACACCCCCATCGGCGACGGCCCCGTGCTGCTGCCCG
ACAGCCACTACCTGAGCACCCAGTCCGTGCTGAGCAAAGACCCCAACGAGAAGCGCGATCACATGGTCCT
GCTGGAGTTCCGCACCGCCGCCGGGATCACTCTCGGCATGGACGAGCTGTACAAGTAAGCGGCCGCGACT
CTAGATCATAATCAGCCATACCACATTTGTAGAGGTTTTACTTGCTTTAAAAAACCTCCCACACCTCCCC
CTGAACCTGAAACATAAAATGAATGCAATTGTTGTTGTTAACTTGTTTATTGCAGCTTATAATGGTTACA
AATAAAGCAATAGCATCACAAATTTCACAAATAAAGCATTTTTTTCACTGCATTCTAGTTGTGGTTTGTC
CAAACTCATCAATGTATCTTAAGGCGTAAATTGTAAGCGTTAATGGGATCCCGCGACTCTAGATAATTCT
ACCGGGTAGGGGAGGCGCTTTTCCCAAGGCAGTCTGGAGCATGCGCTTTAGCAGCCCCGCTGGGCACTTG
GCGCTACACAAGTGGCCTCTGGCCTCGCACACATTCCACATCCACCGGTAGGCGCCAACCGGCTCCGTTC
TTTGGTGGCCCCTTCGCGCCACCTTCTACTCCTCCCCTAGTCAGGAAGTTCCCCCCCGCCCCGCAGCTCG
CGTCGTGCAGGACGTGACAAATGGAAGTAGCACGTCTCACTAGTCTCGTGCAGATGGACAGCACCGCTGA
GCAATGGAAGCGGGTAGGCCTTTGGGGCAGCGGCCAATAGCAGCTTTGCTCCTTCGCTTTCTGGGCTCAG
AGGCTGGGAAGGGGTGGGTCCGGGGGCGGGCTCAGGGGCGGGCTCAGGGGCGGGGCGGGCGCCCGAAGGT
CCTCCGGAGGCCCGGCATTCTGCACGCTTCAAAAGCGCACGTCTGCCGCGCTGTTCTCCTCTTCCTCATC
TCCGGGCCTTTCGACCTGCAGCCCAAGCTTACCATGACCGAGTACAAGCCCACGGTGCGCCTCGCCACCC
GCGACGACGTCCCCAGGGCCGTACGCACCCTCGCCGCCGCGTTCGCCGACTACCCCGCCACGCGCCACAC
CGTCGATCCGGACCGCCACATCGAGCGGGTCACCGAGCTGCAAGAACTCTTCCTCACGCGCGTCGGGCTC
GACATCGGCAAGGTGTGGGTCGCGGACGACGGCGCCGCGGTGGCGGTCTGGACCACGCCGGAGAGCGTCG
AAGCGGGGGCGGTGTTCGCCGAGATCGGCCCGCGCATGGCCGAGTTGAGCGGTTCCCGGCTGGCCGCGCA
GCAACAGATGGAAGGCCTCCTGGCGCCGCACCGGCCCAAGGAGCCCGCGTGGTTCCTGGCCACCGTCGGC
GTCTCGCCCGACCACCAGGGCAAGGGTCTGGGCAGCGCCGTCGTGCTCCCCGGAGTGGAGGCGGCCGAGC
GCGCCGGGGTGCCCGCCTTCCTGGAGACCTCCGCGCCCCGCAACCTCCCCTTCTACGAGCGGCTCGGCTT
CACCGTCACCGCCGACGTCGAGGTGCCCGAAGGACCGCGCACCTGGTGCATGACCCGCAAGCCCGGTGCC
TGACCGCGTCTGGAACAATCAACCTCTGGATTACAAAATTTGTGAAAGATTGACTGGTATTCTTAACTAT
GTTGCTCCTTTTACGCTATGTGGATACGCTGCTTTAATGCCTTTGTATCATGCTATTGCTTCCCGTATGG
CTTTCATTTTCTCCTCCTTGTATAAATCCTGGTTGCTGTCTCTTTATGAGGAGTTGTGGCCCGTTGTCAG
GCAACGTGGCGTGGTGTGCACTGTGTTTGCTGACGCAACCCCCACTGGTTGGGGCATTGCCACCACCTGT
CAGCTCCTTTCCGGGACTTTCGCTTTCCCCCTCCCTATTGCCACGGCGGAACTCATCGCCGCCTGCCTTG
CCCGCTGCTGGACAGGGGCTCGGCTGTTGGGCACTGACAATTCCGTGGTGTTGTCGGGGAAGCTGACGTC
CTTTCCATGGCTGCTCGCCTGTGTTGCCACCTGGATTCTGCGCGGGACGTCCTTCTGCTACGTCCCTTCG
GCCCTCAATCCAGCGGACCTTCCTTCCCGCGGCCTGCTGCCGGCTCTGCGGCCTCTTCCGCGTCTTCGCC
TTCGCCCTCAGACGAGTCGGATCTCCCTTTGGGCCGCCTCCCCGCCTGGAATTAATTCTGCAGTCGAGAC
CTAGAAAAACATGGAGCAATCACAAGTAGCAATACAGCAGCTACCAATGCTGATTGTGCCTGGCTAGAAG
CACAAGAGGAGGAGGAGGTGGGTTTTCCAGTCACACCTCAGGTACCTTTAAGACCAATGACTTACAAGGC
AGCTGTAGATCTTAGCCACTTTTTAAAAGAAAAGAGGGGACTGGAAGGGCTAATTCACTCCCAACGAAGA
CAAGATATCCTTGATCTGTGGATCTACCACACACAAGGCTACTTCCCTGATTAGCAGAACTACACACCAG
GGCCAGGGGTCAGATATCCACTGACCTTTGGATGGTGCTACAAGCTAGTACCAGTTGAGCCAGATAAGGT
AGAAGAGGCCAATAAAGGAGAGAACACCAGCTTGTTACACCCTGTGAGCCTGCATGGGATGGATGACCCG
GAGAGAGAAGTGTTAGAGTGGAGGTTTGACAGCCGCCTAGCATTTCATCACGTGGCCCGAGAGCTGCATC
CGGAGTACTTCAAGAACTGCTGATATCGAGCTTGCTACAAGGGACTTTCCGCTGGGGACTTTCCAGGGAG
GCGTGGCCTGGGCGGGACTGGGGAGTGGCGAGCCCTCAGATCCTGCATATAAGCAGCTGCTTTTTGCCTG
TACTGGGTCTCTCTGGTTAGACCAGATCTGAGCCTGGGAGCTCTCTGGCTAACTAGGGAACCCACTGCTT
AAGCCTCAATAAAGCTTGCCTTGAGTGCTTCAAGTAGTGTGTGCCCGTCTGTTGTGTGACTCTGGTAACT
AGAGATCCCTCAGACCCTTTTAGTCAGTGTGGAAAATCTCTAGCAGTAGTAGTTCATGTCATCTTATTAT
TCAGTATTTATAACTTGCAAAGAAATGAATATCAGAGAGTGAGAGGCCTTGACATTGCTAGCGTTTTACC
GTCGACCTCTAGCTAGAGCTTGGCGTAATCATGGTCATAGCTGTTTCCTGTGTGAAATTGTTATCCGCTC
ACAATTCCACACAACATACGAGCCGGAAGCATAAAGTGTAAAGCCTGGGGTGCCTAATGAGTGAGCTAAC
TCACATTAATTGCGTTGCGCTCACTGCCCGCTTTCCAGTCGGGAAACCTGTCGTGCCAGCTGCATTAATG
AATCGGCCAACGCGCGGGGAGAGGCGGTTTGCGTATTGGGCGCTCTTCCGCTTCCTCGCTCACTGACTCG
CTGCGCTCGGTCGTTCGGCTGCGGCGAGCGGTATCAGCTCACTCAAAGGCGGTAATACGGTTATCCACAG
AATCAGGGGATAACGCAGGAAAGAACATGTGAGCAAAAGGCCAGCAAAAGGCCAGGAACCGTAAAAAGGC
CGCGTTGCTGGCGTTTTTCCATAGGCTCCGCCCCCCTGACGAGCATCACAAAAATCGACGCTCAAGTCAG
AGGTGGCGAAACCCGACAGGACTATAAAGATACCAGGCGTTTCCCCCTGGAAGCTCCCTCGTGCGCTCTC
CTGTTCCGACCCTGCCGCTTACCGGATACCTGTCCGCCTTTCTCCCTTCGGGAAGCGTGGCGCTTTCTCA
TAGCTCACGCTGTAGGTATCTCAGTTCGGTGTAGGTCGTTCGCTCCAAGCTGGGCTGTGTGCACGAACCC
CCCGTTCAGCCCGACCGCTGCGCCTTATCCGGTAACTATCGTCTTGAGTCCAACCCGGTAAGACACGACT
TATCGCCACTGGCAGCAGCCACTGGTAACAGGATTAGCAGAGCGAGGTATGTAGGCGGTGCTACAGAGTT
CTTGAAGTGGTGGCCTAACTACGGCTACACTAGAAGAACAGTATTTGGTATCTGCGCTCTGCTGAAGCCA
GTTACCTTCGGAAAAAGAGTTGGTAGCTCTTGATCCGGCAAACAAACCACCGCTGGTAGCGGTGGTTTTT
TTGTTTGCAAGCAGCAGATTACGCGCAGAAAAAAAGGATCTCAAGAAGATCCTTTGATCTTTTCTACGGG
GTCTGACGCTCAGTGGAACGAAAACTCACGTTAAGGGATTTTGGTCATGAGATTATCAAAAAGGATCTTC
ACCTAGATCCTTTTAAATTAAAAATGAAGTTTTAAATCAATCTAAAGTATATATGAGTAAACTTGGTCTG
ACAGTTACCAATGCTTAATCAGTGAGGCACCTATCTCAGCGATCTGTCTATTTCGTTCATCCATAGTTGC
CTGACTCCCCGTCGTGTAGATAACTACGATACGGGAGGGCTTACCATCTGGCCCCAGTGCTGCAATGATA
CCGCGAGACCCACGCTCACCGGCTCCAGATTTATCAGCAATAAACCAGCCAGCCGGAAGGGCCGAGCGCA
GAAGTGGTCCTGCAACTTTATCCGCCTCCATCCAGTCTATTAATTGTTGCCGGGAAGCTAGAGTAAGTAG
TTCGCCAGTTAATAGTTTGCGCAACGTTGTTGCCATTGCTACAGGCATCGTGGTGTCACGCTCGTCGTTT
GGTATGGCTTCATTCAGCTCCGGTTCCCAACGATCAAGGCGAGTTACATGATCCCCCATGTTGTGCAAAA
AAGCGGTTAGCTCCTTCGGTCCTCCGATCGTTGTCAGAAGTAAGTTGGCCGCAGTGTTATCACTCATGGT
TATGGCAGCACTGCATAATTCTCTTACTGTCATGCCATCCGTAAGATGCTTTTCTGTGACTGGTGAGTAC
TCAACCAAGTCATTCTGAGAATAGTGTATGCGGCGACCGAGTTGCTCTTGCCCGGCGTCAATACGGGATA
ATACCGCGCCACATAGCAGAACTTTAAAAGTGCTCATCATTGGAAAACGTTCTTCGGGGCGAAAACTCTC
AAGGATCTTACCGCTGTTGAGATCCAGTTCGATGTAACCCACTCGTGCACCCAACTGATCTTCAGCATCT
TTTACTTTCACCAGCGTTTCTGGGTGAGCAAAAACAGGAAGGCAAAATGCCGCAAAAAAGGGAATAAGGG
CGACACGGAAATGTTGAATACTCATACTCTTCCTTTTTCAATATTATTGAAGCATTTATCAGGGTTATTG
TCTCATGAGCGGATACATATTTGAATGTATTTAGAAAAATAAACAAATAGGGGTTCCGCGCACATTTCCC
CGAAAAGTGCCACCTGACGTCGACGGATCGGGAGATCAACTTGTTTATTGCAGCTTATAATGGTTACAAA
TAAAGCAATAGCATCACAAATTTCACAAATAAAGCATTTTTTTCACTGCATTCTAGTTGTGGTTTGTCCA
AACTCATCAATGTATCTTATCATGTCTGGATCAACTGGATAACTCAAGCTAACCAAAATCATCCCAAACT
TCCCACCCCATACCCTATTACCACTGCCAATTACCTGTGGTTTCATTTACTCTAAACCTGTGATTCCTCT
GAATTATTTTCATTTTAAAGAAATTGTATTTGTTAAATATGTACTACAAACTTAGTAGTTGGAAGGGCTA
ATTCACTCCCAAAGAAGACAAGATATCCTTGATCTGTGGATCTACCACACACAAGGCTACTTCCCTGATT
AGCAGAACTACACACCAGGGCCAGGGGTCAGATATCCACTGACCTTTGGATGGTGCTACAAGCTAGTACC
AGTTGAGCCAGATAAGGTAGAAGAGGCCAATAAAGGAGAGAACACCAGCTTGTTACACCCTGTGAGCCTG
CATGGGATGGATGACCCGGAGAGAGAAGTGTTAGAGTGGAGGTTTGACAGCCGCCTAGCATTTCATCACG
TGGCCCGAGAGCTGCATCCGGAGTACTTCAAGAACTGCTGATATCGAGCTTGCTACAAGGGACTTTCCGC
TGGGGACTTTCCAGGGAGGCGTGGCCTGGGCGGGACTGGGGAGTGGCGAGCCCTCAGATCCTGCATATAA
GCAGCTGCTTTTTGCCTGTACTGGGTCTCTCTGGTTAGACCAGATCTGAGCCTGGGAGCTCTCTGGCTAA
CTAGGGAACCCACTGCTTAAGCCTCAATAAAGCTTGCCTTGAGTGCTTCAAGTAGTGTGTGCCCGTCTGT
TGTGTGACTCTGGTAACTAGAGATCCCTCAGACCCTTTTAGTCAGTGTGGAAAATCTCTAGCAGTGGCGC
CCGAACAGGGACTTGAAAGCGAAAGGGAAACCAGAGGAGCTCTCTCGACGCAGGACTCGGCTTGCTGAAG
CGCGCACGGCAAGAGGCGAGGGGCGGCGACTGGTGAGTACGCCAAAAATTTTGACTAGCGGAGGCTAGAA
GGAGAGAGATGGGTGCGAGAGCGTCAGTATTAAGCGGGGGAGAATTAGATCGCGATGGGAAAAAATTCGG
TTAAGGCCAGGGGGAAAGAAAAAATATAAATTAAAACATATAGTATGGGCAAGCAGGGAGCTAGAACGAT
TCGCAGTTAATCCTGGCCTGTTAGAAACATCAGAAGGCTGTAGACAAATACTGGGACAGCTACAACCATC
CCTTCAGACAGGATCAGAAGAACTTAGATCATTATATAATACAGTAGCAACCCTCTATTGTGTGCATCAA
AGGATAGAGATAAAAGACACCAAGGAAGCTTTAGACAAGATAGAGGAAGAGCAAAACAAAAGTAAGACCA
CCGCACAGCAAGCGGCCGGCCGCTGATCTTCAGACCTGGAGGAGGAGATATGAGGGACAATTGGAGAAGT
GAATTATATAAATATAAAGTAGTAAAAATTGAACCATTAGGAGTAGCACCCACCAAGGCAAAGAGAAGAG
TGGTGCAGAGAGAAAAAAGAGCAGTGGGAATAGGAGCTTTGTTCCTTGGGTTCTTGGGAGCAGCAGGAAG
CACTATGGGCGCAGCGTCAATGACGCTGACGGTACAGGCCAGACAATTATTGTCTGGTATAGTGCAGCAG
CAGAACAATTTGCTGAGGGCTATTGAGGCGCAACAGCATCTGTTGCAACTCACAGTCTGGGGCATCAAGC
AGCTCCAGGCAAGAATCCTGGCTGTGGAAAGATACCTAAAGGATCAACAGCTCCTGGGGATTTGGGGTTG
CTCTGGAAAACTCATTTGCACCACTGCTGTGCCTTGGAATGCTAGTTGGAGTAATAAATCTCTGGAACAG
ATTTGGAATCACACGACCTGGATGGAGTGGGACAGAGAAATTAACAATTACACAAGCTTAATACACTCCT
TAATTGAAGAATCGCAAAACCAGCAAGAAAAGAATGAACAAGAATTATTGGAATTAGATAAATGGGCAAG
TTTGTGGAATTGGTTTAACATAACAAATTGGCTGTGGTATATAAAATTATTCATAATGATAGTAGGAGGC
TTGGTAGGTTTAAGAATAGTTTTTGCTGTACTTTCTATAGTGAATAGAGTTAGGCAGGGATATTCACCAT
TATCGTTTCAGACCCACCTCCCAACCCCGAGGGGACCCGACAGGCCCGAAGGAATAGAAGAAGAAGGTGG
AGAGAGAGACAGAGACAGATCCATTCGATTAGTGAACGGATCTCGACGGTATCGCCTTTAAAAGAAAAGG
GGGGATTGGGGGGTACAGTGCAGGGGAAAGAATAGTAGACATAATAGCAACAGACATACAAACTAAAGAA
TTACAAAAACAAATTACAAAAATTCAAAATTTTCGGGTTTATTACAGGGACAGCAGAGATCCAGTTTATC
GATAAGCTTGGGAGTTCCGCGTTACATAACTTACGGTAAATGGCCCGCCTGGCTGACCGCCCAACGACCC
CCGCCCATTGACGTCAATAATGACGTATGTTCCCATAGTAACGCCAATAGGGACTTTCCATTGACGTCAA
TGGGTGGAGTATTTACGGTAAACTGCCCACTTGGCAGTACATCAAGTGTATCATATGCCAAGTCCGCCCC
CTATTGACGTCAATGACGGTAAATGGCCCGCCTGGCATTATGCCCAGTACATGACCTTACGGGACTTTCC
TACTTGGCAGTACATCTACGTATTAGTCATCGCTATTACCATGGTGATGCGGTTTTGGCAGTACACCAAT
GGGCGTGGATAGCGGTTTGACTCACGGGGATTTCCAAGTCTCCACCCCATTGACGTCAATGGGAGTTTGT
TTTGGCACCAAAATCAACGGGACTTTCCAAAATGTCGTAACAACTGCGATCGCCCGCCCCGTTGACGCAA
ATGGGCGGTAGGCGTGTACGGTGGGAGGTCTATATAAGCAGAGCTCGTTTAGTGAACCGTCAGATCACTA
GAAGCTTTATTGCGGTAGTTTATCACAGTTAAATTGCTAACGCAGTCAGTGCTTCTGACACAACAGTCTC
GAACTTAAGCTGCAGTGACTCTCTTAAGGTAGCCTTGCAGAAGTTGGTCGTGAGGCACTGGGCAGGTAAG
TATCAAGGTTACAAGACAGGTTTAAGGAGACCAATAGAAACTGGGCTTGTCGAGACAGAGAAGACTCTTG
CGTTTCTGATAGGCACCTATTGGTCTTACTGACATCCACTTTGCCTTTCTCTCCACAGGTGTCCACTCCC
AGTTCAATTACAGCTCTTAAGGCTAGAGTACTTAATACGACTCACTATAGGCTAGCCTCGAGAATTCGTC
GACATGGGCTCCATCGGCGCAGCAAGCATGGAATTTTGTTTTGATGTATTCAAGGAGCTCATCAATTCCT
GGGTAGAAAGTCAGACAAATGGAATTATCAGAAATGTCCTTCAGCCAAGCTCCGTGGATTCTCAAACTGC
AATGGTTCTGGTTAATGCCATTGTCTTCAAAGGACTGTGGGAGAAAACATTTAAGGATGAAGACACACAA
GCAATGCCTTTCAGAGTGACTGAGCAAGAAAGCAAACCTGTGCAGATGATGTACCAGATTGGTTTATTTA
GAGTGGCATCAATGGCTTCTGAGAAAATGAAGATCCTGGAGCTTCCATTTGCCAGTGGGACAATGAGCAT
GTTGGTGCTGTTGCCTGATGAAGTCTCAGGCCTTGAGCAGCTTGAGAGTATAATCAACTTTGAAAAACTG
ACTGAATGGACCAGTTCTAATGTTATGGAAGAGAGGAAGATCAAAGTGTACTTACCTCGCATGAAGATGG
AGGAAAAATACAACCTCACATCTGTCTTAATGGCTATGGGCATTACTGACGTGTTTAGCTCTTCAGCCAA
TCTGTCTGGCATCTCCTCAGCAGAGAGCCTGAAGATATCTCAAGCTGTCCATGCAGCACATGCAGAAATC
AATGAAGCAGGCAGAGAGGTGGTAGGGTCAGCAGAGGCTGGAGTGGATGCTGCAAGCGTCTCTGAAGAAT
TTAGGGCTGACCATCCATTCCTCTTCTGTATCAAGCACATCGCAACCAACGCCGTTCTCTTCTTTGGCAG
ATGTGTTTCCCCTTAAGTCGACGAATTCACGCGTGGTACCTCTAGAGTCGAC
Features (pLannotate 1.2.2; 30 found; start..end, strand, type, name):
     36..596     +  misc_feature   IRES: internal ribosome entry site (IRES) of the encephalomyocarditis virus (EMCV)
    599..1318    +  CDS            EBFP2: enhanced blue variant of GFP (Ai et al., 2007) mammalian codon-optimized
   1334..1417    +  CDS            large T antigen (fragment): large T antigen from SV40 (simian virus 40)
   1440..1561    +  polyA_signal   SV40 poly(A) signal: SV40 polyadenylation signal
   1614..2113    +  promoter       PGK promoter: mouse phosphoglycerate kinase 1 promoter
   2134..2733    +  CDS            PuroR: puromycin N-acetyltransferase; pac from Streptomyces alboniger; confers resistance to puromycin
   2747..3335    +  misc_feature   WPRE: woodchuck hepatitis virus posttranscriptional regulatory element
   3352..3870    +  CDS            nef (fragment): NEF_HV1BR - Experimental evidence at protein level: Swiss-Prot protein existence level 1. Extracellular Nef protein targets CD4(+) T-lymphocytes for apoptosis by interacting with CXCR4 surface receptors (PubMed:14990729). From Human immunodeficiency virus type 1 group M subtype B (isolate BRU/LAI) (HIV-1).
   3918..4175    +  LTR            5' LTR (truncated): truncated 5' long terminal repeat (LTR) from HIV-1
   4326..4348    -  protein_bind   lac operator (fragment): The lac repressor binds to the lac operator to inhibit transcription in E. coli. This inhibition can be relieved by adding lactose or isopropyl-β-D-thiogalactopyranoside (IPTG). lac repressor encoded by lacI
   4352..4382    -  promoter       lac promoter: promoter for the E. coli lac operon
   4397..4418    -  protein_bind   CAP binding site: CAP binding activates transcription in the presence of cAMP. E. coli catabolite activator protein
   4431..4523    -  CDS            lacI (fragment): lac repressor; lacI; The lac repressor binds to the lac operator to inhibit transcription in E. coli. This inhibition can be relieved by adding lactose or isopropyl-β-D-thiogalactopyranoside (IPTG).
   4706..5294    -  rep_origin     ori: high-copy-number ColE1/pMB1/pBR322/pUC origin of replication
   5465..6325    -  CDS            AmpR: β-lactamase; bla; confers resistance to ampicillin, carbenicillin, and related antibiotics
   6326..6430    -  promoter       AmpR promoter: bla
   6478..6612    +  polyA_signal   SV40 poly(A) signal: SV40 polyadenylation signal
   6779..7108    +  CDS            nef (fragment): NEF_HV1BR - Experimental evidence at protein level: Swiss-Prot protein existence level 1. Extracellular Nef protein targets CD4(+) T-lymphocytes for apoptosis by interacting with CXCR4 surface receptors (PubMed:14990729). From Human immunodeficiency virus type 1 group M subtype B (isolate BRU/LAI) (HIV-1).
   7156..7413    +  LTR            5' LTR (truncated): truncated 5' long terminal repeat (LTR) from HIV-1
   7460..7585    +  misc_feature   HIV-1 Ψ: packaging signal of human immunodeficiency virus type 1
   7569..7907    +  CDS            HIV-1 gag (fragment): gag protein from human immunodeficiency virus 1; gag
   8082..8315    +  misc_feature   RRE: The Rev response element (RRE) of HIV-1 allows for Rev-dependent mRNA export from the nucleus to the cytoplasm.
   8692..8792    +  CDS            Rev (fragment): human immunodeficiency virus 1 (HIV-1) Rev protein; rev; enhances nuclear export of unspliced and incompletely spliced viral mRNAs
   8807..8922    +  misc_feature   cPPT/CTS: central polypurine tract and central termination sequence of HIV-1 (lacking the first T)
   8980..9283    +  enhancer       CMV enhancer: human cytomegalovirus immediate early enhancer
   9284..9495    +  promoter       CMV promoter: human cytomegalovirus (CMV) immediate early promoter
   9656..9788    +  intron         chimeric intron: chimera between introns from human β-globin and immunoglobulin heavy chain genes
   9833..9851    +  promoter       T7 promoter: promoter for bacteriophage T7 RNA polymerase
   9874..9931    +  CDS            ovalbumin (fragment): chicken ovalbumin
   9925..10656   +  CDS            ovalbumin (fragment): chicken ovalbumin
