[The description below was written by a language model from this plasmid's Addgene catalogue record and pLannotate feature annotations shown in this document.]
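Description:
pLVX-puro-cOVA-IRES-BFP is an HIV-1-based lentiviral expression vector built on the pLVX backbone for delivering chicken cytoplasmic ovalbumin (cOVA; OVAL/SERPINB14) into mammalian cells. The catalogue lists a total size of about 10.7 kb, with a 2.1 kb insert. It is propagated in E. coli through a high-copy ColE1/pUC-type origin with ampicillin resistance (β-lactamase), and a recombination-limiting strain is recommended, as is usual for LTR-containing plasmids. The viral portion carries two LTR elements (both annotated by the software as truncated 5' LTRs, each preceded by a nef fragment), the Ψ packaging signal with a partial gag sequence, the Rev response element for Rev-dependent nuclear export of the genomic RNA, and the cPPT/CTS, which aids nuclear import and transduction efficiency.

Within the provirus, a CMV enhancer/promoter followed by a chimeric β-globin/immunoglobulin intron (and a T7 promoter) drives the ovalbumin coding sequence, which is annotated as two adjoining fragments. An EMCV IRES downstream allows cap-independent translation of EBFP2 from the same transcript, so blue fluorescence reports cOVA expression. An SV40 large T fragment and SV40 poly(A) signal are annotated directly after EBFP2. A separate mouse PGK promoter then drives puromycin N-acetyltransferase for selecting stably transduced cells, followed by a WPRE that enhances transcript stability and expression. The record states only that the construct expresses cytoplasmic ovalbumin alongside a BFP reporter and puromycin selection. Such a design suits generating stable, sortable cell lines that express this non-secreted model antigen, though specific applications are not given.
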