Addgene plasmid #135074: pLVX-puro-cOVA-IRES-BFP
Purpose: Expresses chicken cytoplasmic ovalbumin in lentiviral vector with puromycin resistance. cOVA is coupled with BFP fluorescent reporter using IRES.
Depositing lab: Maria Castro.
Backbone
  Vector backbone: pLVX
  Backbone size w/o insert (bp): 8585
  Total vector size (bp): 10716
  Vector type: Mammalian Expression, Lentiviral
  Selectable markers: Puromycin
Growth in bacteria
  Bacterial resistance: Ampicillin, 100 μg/mL
  Growth temperature: 37°C
  Growth strain: NEB Stable
  Copy number: High Copy
Gene/Insert
  Gene/Insert name: cOVA-IRES-BFP (alt name: cytoplasmic ovalbumin)
  Species: G. gallus (chicken)
  Insert size (bp): 2131
  Entrez Gene: OVAL (a.k.a. OVA, SERPINB14)
Terms and licenses: Academic/Nonprofit Terms; Industry Terms: Not Available to Industry
How to cite: pLVX-puro-cOVA-IRES-BFP was a gift from Maria Castro (Addgene plasmid # 135074 ; http://n2t.net/addgene:135074 ; RRID:Addgene_135074)
